>Addgene plasmid #224042 | AiP14292 - pAAV-AiE1123m-minBG-SYFP2-P2A-3XFLAG-10aa-H2B-WPRE3-BGHpA (Alias: CN4292) | addgene full sequence | sequence record 449738 | Addgene NGS Result
CCTGCAGGCAGCTGCGCGCTCGCTCGCTCACTGAGGCCGCCCGGGCGTCGGGCGACCTTTGGTCGCCCGG
CCTCAGTGAGCGAGCGAGCGCGCAGAGAGGGAGTGGCCAACTCCATCACTAGGGGTTCCTGCGGCCGCAC
GCGTATAGTCACCTCGGGGCCGCCAAGAGCAGCCGCTGCCGCCCTGCCCACTTCCGGCAAGCCGCGGGCT
CGAGCCGCCAGGGGGCGCGCGCCCAAGCTCAGGGGACAAAGGAAGCGCAGACCGGCCGCATTATTACCAT
AAAAGGCAAACGCTGGCCCGGAGGCGGACCTAGGGCAGGAAGCCAGACCTCCGCCCCCTCCCCAAACGGG
CGCAAGCTCCGCCTACACTGCGCCGACGGGCGGCTTGTGCGCGCGCGGGAGGCGACCACACCCAGCAGGA
AGCGCAAACAAGGCGCCCGTGCCACTGTGACCCCGCCCCTTCCGGACAACGGCCCCGCCCTCGCCCAACC
CCGGGCAGCCGCGCTCCCAGCCTCAATACGCACGCGCAGCTAACTAGGAAGAGGGGGAGAGGAAGAGCTC
CCTCCCTAGCGCACACGCGCCTCGATGCCCAGTGATAGAGAGCGCACGCGCAGTGGCATCCCAGCCCCCA
CCCGGCCGAGCCGGCCCTGCCGCGCCCGCCCGCCCGCCCGCCCGCCCGGCAAGCCGAATAGGCAAACCGG
TTTGGACAAAGACCCAGAGGCCATTGAGGCGTGATCGTAGCGTCTGGTTCCCAATACTGTGTACTCTCAA
GGAGCTCGGGCTGGGCATAAAAGTCAGGGCAGAGCCATCTATTGCTTACATTTGCTTCTGGGATCCAGAT
CTTTCGAAGCTAGCGCTACCGGTCGCCACCATGGTCTCCAAGGGCGAGGAGCTGTTCACCGGGGTGGTGC
CCATCCTGGTCGAGCTGGACGGCGATGTCAACGGCCACAAGTTCAGCGTGTCCGGCGAGGGCGAGGGCGA
TGCCACCTACGGCAAGCTGACCCTGAAGCTGATCTGCACCACCGGCAAGCTGCCCGTGCCCTGGCCCACC
CTCGTGACCACCCTGGGCTACGGCGTGCAGTGCTTCGCCCGCTACCCCGACCACATGAAGCAGCACGACT
TCTTCAAGTCCGCCATGCCCGAAGGCTACGTCCAGGAGCGCACCATCTTCTTCAAAGACGACGGCAACTA
CAAGACCCGCGCCGAGGTGAAGTTCGAGGGCGACACCCTGGTGAACCGCATCGAGCTGAAGGGCATCGAC
TTCAAGGAGGACGGCAACATCCTGGGGCACAAGCTGGAGTACAACTACAACAGCCACAACGTCTATATCA
CCGCCGACAAGCAGAAGAACGGCATCAAGGCCAACTTCAAGATCCGCCACAACATCGAGGACGGCGGCGT
GCAGCTCGCCGACCACTACCAGCAGAACACCCCCATCGGCGACGGCCCCGTGCTGCTGCCCGACAACCAC
TACCTGAGCTACCAGTCCAAGCTGAGCAAAGACCCCAACGAGAAGCGCGATCACATGGTCCTGCTGGAGT
TCGTGACCGCCGCCGGGATCACTCTCGGCATGGACGAGCTGTACAAGGGCTCTGGTGCTACCAACTTCTC
ACTGTTGAAACAGGCAGGGGATGTAGAGGAGAATCCAGGGCCTGGTGCTAGTGGAGACTACAAAGACCAT
GACGGAGATTATAAAGATCATGACATCGATTACAAGGATGACGATGACAAGTCCGGACTCAGATCTGGAG
GCTCCGGAGGCCCAGAGCCAGCGAAGTCTGCTCCCGCCCCGAAAAAGGGCTCCAAGAAGGCGGTGACTAA
GGCGCAGAAGAAAGGCGGCAAGAAGCGCAAGCGCAGCCGCAAGGAGAGCTATTCCATCTATGTGTATAAG
GTTCTGAAGCAGGTCCACCCTGACACCGGCATTTCGTCCAAGGCCATGGGCATCATGAACTCGTTTGTGA
ACGACATTTTCGAGCGCATCGCAGGTGAGGCTTCCCGCCTGGCGCATTACAACAAGCGCTCGACCATCAC
CTCCAGGGAGATCCAGACGGCCGTGCGCCTGCTGCTGCCTGGGGAGTTGGCCAAGCACGCCGTGTCCGAG
GGTACTAAGGCCATCACCAAGTACACCAGCGCTAAGTAATGAGGCGCGCCGCGGCCGCGAATTCGATATC
ATAATCAACCTCTGGATTACAAAATTTGTGAAAGATTGACTGGTATTCTTAACTATGTTGCTCCTTTTAC
GCTATGTGGATACGCTGCTTTAATGCCTTTGTATCATGCTATTGCTTCCCGTATGGCTTTCATTTTCTCC
TCCTTGTATAAATCCTGGTTAGTTCTTGCCACGGCGGAACTCATCGCCGCCTGCCTTGCCCGCTGCTGGA
CAGGGGCTCGGCTGTTGGGCACTGACAATTCCGTGGCTCGAGAGATCTTCGACTGTGCCTTCTAGTTGCC
AGCCATCTGTTGTTTGCCCCTCCCCCGTGCCTTCCTTGACCCTGGAAGGTGCCACTCCCACTGTCCTTTC
CTAATAAAATGAGGAAATTGCATCGCATTGTCTGAGTAGGTGTCATTCTATTCTGGGGGGTGGGGTGGGG
CAGGACAGCAAGGGGGAGGATTGGGAAGACAATAGCAGGCATGAGATCTCACGTGCGGACCGAGCGGCCG
CAGGAACCCCTAGTGATGGAGTTGGCCACTCCCTCTCTGCGCGCTCGCTCGCTCACTGAGGCCGGGCGAC
CAAAGGTCGCCCGACGCCCGGGCTTTGCCCGGGCGGCCTCAGTGAGCGAGCGAGCGCGCAGCTGCCTGCA
GGGGCGCCTATCAGCACACAATTGCCCATTATACGCGCGTATAATGGACTATTGTGTGCTGATATGATGC
GGTATTTTCTCCTTACGCATCTGTGCGGTATTTCACACCGCATA
[95 nt withheld, positions 2915-3009]
T
[46 nt withheld, positions 3011-3056]
C
[141 nt withheld, positions 3058-3198]
CCTTTGACGTTGGAGTCCACGTTCTTT
[37 nt withheld, positions 3226-3262]
ACTCTATCTCGGGCTATTCTTTTGATTTATAAGGGATTTTGCCGATTTCGGTCTATTGGTTAAAAAATGA
GCTGATTTAACAAAAATTTAACGCGAATTTTAACAAAATATTAACGTTTACAATTTTATGGTGCACTCTC
AGTACAATCTGCTCTGATGCCGCATAGTTAAGCCAGCCCCGACACCCGCCAACACCCGCTGACGCGCCCT
GACGGGCTTGTCTGCTCCCGGCATCCGCTTACAGACAAGCTGTGACCGTCTCCGGGAGCTGCATGTGTCA
GAGGTTTTCACCGTCATCACCGAAACGCGCGAGACGAAAGGGCCTCGTGATACGCCTATTTTTATAGGTT
AATGTCATGATAATAATGGTTTCTTAGACGTCAGGTGGCACTTTTCGGGGAAATGTGCGCGGAACCCCTA
TTTGTTTATTTTTCTAAATACATTCAAATATGTATCCGCTCATGAGACAATAACCCTGATAAATGCTTCA
ATAATATTGAAAAAGGAAGAGTATGAGTATTCAACATTTCCGTGTCGCCCTTATTCCCTTTTTTGCGGCA
TTTTGCCTTCCTGTTTTTGCTCACCCAGAAACGCTGGTGAAAGTAAAAGATGCTGAAGATCAGTTGGGTG
CACGAGTGGGTTACATCGAACTGGATCTCAACAGCGGTAAGATCCTTGAGAGTTTTCGCCCCGAAGAACG
TTTTCCAATGATGAGCACTTTTAAAGTTCTGCTATGTGGCGCGGTATTATCCCGTATTGACGCCGGGCAA
GAGCAACTCGGTCGCCGCATACACTATTCTCAGAATGACTTGGTTGAGTACTCACCAGTCACAGAAAAGC
ATCTTACGGATGGCATGACAGTAAGAGAATTATGCAGTGCTGCCATAACCATGAGTGATAACACTGCGGC
CAACTTACTTCTGACAACGATCGGAGGACCGAAGGAGCTAACCGCTTTTTTGCACAACATGGGGGATCAT
GTAACTCGCCTTGATCGTTGGGAACCGGAGCTGAATGAAGCCATACCAAACGACGAGCGTGACACCACGA
TGCCTGTAGCAATGGCAACAACGTTGCGCAAACTATTAACTGGCGAACTACTTACTCTAGCTTCCCGGCA
ACAATTAATAGACTGGATGGAGGCGGATAAAGTTGCAGGACCACTTCTGCGCTCGGCCCTTCCGGCTGGC
TGGTTTATTGCTGATAAATCTGGAGCCGGTGAGCGTGGGTCTCGCGGTATCATTGCAGCACTGGGGCCAG
ATGGTAAGCCCTCCCGTATCGTAGTTATCTACACGACGGGGAGTCAGGCAACTATGGATGAACGAAATAG
ACAGATCGCTGAGATAGGTGCCTCACTGATTAAGCATTGGTAACTGTCAGACCAAGTTTACTCATATATA
CTTTAGATTGATTTAAAACTTCATTTTTAATTTAAAAGGATCTAGGTGAAGATCCTTTTTGATAATCTCA
TGACCAAAATCCCTTAACGTGAGTTTTCGTTCCACTGAGCGTCAGACCCCGTAGAAAAGATCAAAGGATC
TTCTTGAGATCCTTTTTTTCTGCGCGTAATCTGCTGCTTGCAAACAAAAAAACCACCGCTACCAGCGGTG
GTTTGTTTGCCGGATCAAGAGCTACCAACTCTTTTTCCGAAGGTAACTGGCTTCAGCAGAGCGCAGATAC
CAAATACTGTTCTTCTAGTGTAGCCGTAGTTAGGCCACCACTTCAAGAACTCTGTAGCACCGCCTACATA
CCTCGCTCTGCTAATCCTGTTACCAGTGGCTGCTGCCAGTGGCGATAAGTCGTGTCTTACCGGGTTGGAC
TCAAGACGATAGTTACCGGATAAGGCGCAGCGGTCGGGCTGAACGGGGGGTTCGTGCACACAGCCCAGCT
TGGAGCGAACGACCTACACCGAACTGAGATACCTACAGCGTGAGCTATGAGAAAGCGCCACGCTTCCCGA
AGGGAGAAAGGCGGACAGGTATCCGGTAAGCGGCAGGGTCGGAACAGGAGAGCGCACGAGGGAGCTTCCA
GGGGGAAACGCCTGGTATCTTTATAGTCCTGTCGGGTTTCGCCACCTCTGACTTGAGCGTCGATTTTTGT
GATGCTCGTCAGGGGGGCGGAGCCTATGGAAAAACGCCAGCAACGCGGCCTTTTTACGGTTCCTGGCCTT
TTGCTGGCCTTTTGCTCATATCAGCACACAATTGCCCATTATACGCGCGTATAATGGACTATTGTGTGCT
GATAACATGT
Features (pLannotate 1.2.2; 20 found; start..end, strand, type, name):
     12..39      +  repeat_region  AAV2 ITR (fragment): inverted terminal repeat of adeno-associated virus serotype 2 inverted
     68..95      +  repeat_region  AAV2 ITR (fragment): inverted terminal repeat of adeno-associated virus serotype 2 inverted
    871..1587    +  CDS            SYFP2: SYFP2 is a basic (constitutively fluorescent) yellow fluorescent protein published in 2006, derived from Aequorea victoria. It is reported to be a very rapidly-maturing monomer with moderate acid sensitivity.
   1666..1731    +  CDS            3xFLAG: three tandem FLAG® epitope tags, followed by an enterokinase cleavage site
   1762..2139    +  CDS            H2B: human histone H2B; HIST1H2BJ
   2173..2330    +  misc_feature   WPRE (fragment): woodchuck hepatitis virus posttranscriptional regulatory element
   2336..2416    +  misc_feature   WPRE (fragment): woodchuck hepatitis virus posttranscriptional regulatory element
   2433..2544    +  polyA_signal   bGH poly(A) signal: bovine growth hormone polyadenylation signal
   2662..2802    +  repeat_region  AAV2 ITR: inverted terminal repeat of adeno-associated virus serotype 2 inverted
   2809..2836    +  misc_feature   telR: telR; telomeric sequence from coliphage N15
   2837..2864    +  misc_feature   telL: telL; telomeric sequence from coliphage N15
   2865..2914    -  misc_feature   bom (fragment): basis of mobility region from pBR322
   2933..3388    +  rep_origin     f1 ori (sequence partly withheld): f1 bacteriophage origin of replication; arrow indicates direction of (+) strand synthesis
   3389..3438    -  misc_feature   bom (fragment): basis of mobility region from pBR322
   3540..3575    -  CDS            rop (fragment): Rop protein, which maintains plasmids at low copy number; rop
   3670..3774    +  promoter       AmpR promoter: bla
   3775..4635    +  CDS            AmpR: β-lactamase; bla; confers resistance to ampicillin, carbenicillin, and related antibiotics
   4806..5394    +  rep_origin     ori: high-copy-number ColE1/pMB1/pBR322/pUC origin of replication
   5451..5478    +  misc_feature   telR: telR; telomeric sequence from coliphage N15
   5479..5506    +  misc_feature   telL: telL; telomeric sequence from coliphage N15
