[The description below was written by a language model from this plasmid's Addgene catalogue record and pLannotate feature annotations shown in this document.]
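Description:
AiP14292 - pAAV-AiE1123m-minBG-SYFP2-P2A-3XFLAG-10aa-H2B-WPRE3-BGHpA (alias CN4292) is an AAV transfer plasmid of about 5.5 kb built on a pAAV backbone and intended for packaging into recombinant adeno-associated virus. The bacterial portion carries a high-copy ColE1/pUC-type origin, an f1 phage origin and an ampicillin resistance gene (β-lactamase) with its own promoter. The annotation also picks up short bom and rop fragments and short matches to phage N15 telomere sequences flanking the backbone. AAV2 inverted terminal repeats bracket the expression cassette. The downstream ITR is annotated in full, while the upstream one is detected only as short fragments, which is common for these repeat-rich, recombination-prone elements.

Between the ITRs, the enhancer AiE1123m is paired with a minimal beta-globin promoter (minBG). Neither element is annotated in the feature table, but the unannotated region upstream of the coding sequence is where the construct name places them. The minimal promoter has little activity on its own, so the pattern of expression is set by the enhancer, which the record describes as designed to drive pan-neuronal transgene expression. The payload is a bicistronic reporter: the monomeric yellow fluorescent protein SYFP2, then a P2A self-cleaving peptide, then human histone H2B carrying an N-terminal 3xFLAG tag joined by a 10-amino-acid linker. This should yield free SYFP2 that fills the cell and a chromatin-bound, epitope-tagged histone that marks nuclei. A shortened WPRE (WPRE3) and the bovine growth hormone polyadenylation signal enhance and terminate the transcript. The construct belongs to a collection of enhancer AAVs developed for genetic access to brain cell types.
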