Addgene plasmid #224042: AiP14292 - pAAV-AiE1123m-minBG-SYFP2-P2A-3XFLAG-10aa-H2B-WPRE3-BGHpA (Alias: CN4292)
Purpose: AiE1123m is an enhancer sequence, designed to drive AAV-mediated transgene expression inpan-neuronal
Depositing lab: Allen Institute for Brain Science & Jonathan Ting. Depositing organization: Allen Institute. Publication: A suite of enhancer AAVs and transgenic mouse lines for genetic access to cortical cell types. Ben-Simon Y, Hooper M, Narayan S, Daigle TL, Dwivedi D, Way SW, Oster A, Stafford DA, Mich JK, Taormina MJ, Martinez RA, Opitz-Araya X, Roth JR, Alexander JR, Allen S, Amster A, Arbuckle J, Ayala A, Baker PM, Bakken TE, Barcelli T, Barta S, Bendrick J, Bertagnolli D, Bielstein C, Bishwakarma P, Bowlus J, Boyer G, Brouner K, Casian B, Casper T, Chakka AB, Chakrabarty R, Chance RK, Chavan S, Clark M, Colbert K, Collman F, Daniel S, Departee M, DiValentin P, Donadio N, Dotson N, Egdorf T, Fliss T, Gabitto M, Garcia J, Gary A, Gasperini M, Gloe J, Goldy J, Gore BB, Graybuck L, Greisman N, Haeseleer F, Halterman C, Haradon Z, Hastings SD, Helback O, Ho W, Hockemeyer D, Huang C, Huff S, Hunker A, Johansen N, Jones D, Juneau Z, Kalmbach B, Kannan M, Khem S, Kussick E, Kutsal R, Larsen R, Lee C, Lee AY, Leibly M, Lenz GH, Li S, Liang E, Lusk N, Madigan Z, Malloy J, Malone J, McCue R, Melchor J, Mollenkopf T, Moosman S, Morin E, Newman D, Ng L, Ngo K, Omstead V, Otto S, Oyama A, Pena N, Pham T, Phillips E, Pom CA, Potekhina L, Ransford S, Ray PL, Rette D, Reynoldson C, Rimorin C, Rocha D, Ruiz A, Sanchez REA, Sawyer L, Sedeno-Cortes A, Sevigny JP, Shapovalova N, Shepard N, Shulga L, Sigler AR, Siverts L, Soliman S, Somasundaram S, Staats B, Stewart K, Szelenyi E, Tieu M, Trader C, Tran A, van Velthoven CTJ, Walker M, Wang Y, Weed N, Wirthlin M, Wood T, Wynalda B, Yao Z, Zhou T, Ariza J, Dee N, Reding M, Ronellenfitch K, Mufti S, Sunkin SM, Smith KA, Esposito L, Waters J, Thyagarajan B, Yao S, Lein ES, Zeng H, Levi BP, Ngai J, Ting JT, Tasic B. Cell. 2025 May 16:S0092-8674(25)00513-6. doi: 10.1016/j.cell.2025.05.002. PubMed 40403729.
Backbone
  Vector backbone: pAAV
  Vector type: AAV
Growth in bacteria
  Bacterial resistance: Ampicillin, 100 μg/mL
  Growth temperature: 30°C
  Growth strain: NEB Stable
  Copy number: High Copy
Gene/Insert
  Gene/Insert name: SYFP2-P2A-3XFLAG-10aa-H2B
  Species: Synthetic
  Mutation: NA
  Promoter: minBG
  Cloning method: Other
Terms and licenses: Academic/Nonprofit Terms; Industry Terms: Not Available to Industry
Depositor comments: Cloning Method: RE Cloning
How to cite: AiP14292 - pAAV-AiE1123m-minBG-SYFP2-P2A-3XFLAG-10aa-H2B-WPRE3-BGHpA (Alias: CN4292) was a gift from Allen Institute for Brain Science & Jonathan Ting (Addgene plasmid # 224042 ; http://n2t.net/addgene:224042 ; RRID:Addgene_224042)
